>Addgene plasmid #54875 | mApple-CD81-10 | addgene partial sequence | sequence record 95912 | mCherry-F 5'-ccccgtaatgcagaagaaga-3'
GAGGAGGCGCCCTGAAGAGCGAGATCAAGAAGAGGCTGAAGCTGAAGGACGGCGGCCACTACGCCGCCGA
GGTCAAGACCACCTACAAGGCCAAGAAGCCCGTGCAGCTGCCCGGCGCCTACATCGTCGACATCAAGTTG
GACATCGTGTCCCACAACGAGGACTACACCATCGTGGAACAGTACGAACGCGCCGAGGGCCGCCACTCCA
CCGGCGGCATGGACGAGCTGTACAAGTCCGGACTCAGATCTCGAGCTCAAGCTTCCGGAGTGGAGGGCTG
CACCAAGTGCATCAAGTACCTGCTCTTCGTCTTCAATTTCGTCTTCTGGCTGGCTGGAGGCGTGATCCTG
GGTGTGGCCCTGTGGCTCCGCCATGACCCGCAGACCACCAACCTCCTGTATCTGGAGCTGGGAGACAAGC
CCGCGCCCAACACCTTCTATGTAGGCATCTACATCCTCATCGCTGTGGGCGCTGTCATGATGTTCGTTGG
CTTCCTGGGCTGCTACGGGGCCATCCAGGAATCCCAGTGCCTGCTGGGGACGTTCTTCACCTGCCTGGTC
ATCCTGTTTGCCTGTGAGGTGGCCGCCGGCATCTGGGGCTTTGTCAACAAGGACCAGATCGCCAAGGATG
TGAAGCAGTTCTATGACCAGGCCCTACAGCAGGCCGTGGTGGATGATGACGCCAACAACGCCAAGGCTGT
GGTGAAGACCTTCCACGAGACGCTTGACTGCTGTGGCTCCAGCACACTGACTGCTTTGACCACCTCAGTG
CTCAAGAACAATTTGTGTCCCTCGGGCAGCAACATCATCAGCAACCTCTTCAAGGAGGACTGCCACCAGA
AGATCGATGACCTCTTCTCCGGGAAGCTGTACCTCATCGGCATTGCTGCCATCGTGGTCGCTGTGATCAT
GATCTTCGAGATGATCCTGA
