[The description below was written by a language model from this plasmid's Addgene catalogue record.]
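Description:
mApple-CD81-10 is a mammalian expression plasmid that produces human CD81 (also known as TAPA1 or TSPAN28) fused to the red-orange fluorescent protein mApple. It is built on an mApple backbone of about 4.75 kb without the insert. The plasmid is maintained at high copy in E. coli under kanamycin selection. It also carries a neomycin resistance marker, so transfected mammalian cells can be selected with G418, for example to derive stable lines. The record provides catalogue fields only and no feature table. Details such as the bacterial origin of replication and the exact arrangement of the resistance cassette are therefore not stated.

Expression is driven by the CMV promoter, a strong constitutive promoter in most mammalian cell types. The listed 3′ sequencing primer suggests that an SV40 polyadenylation signal lies downstream of the fusion. mApple is contributed by the backbone and sits at the N terminus of CD81. The "-10" in the name may refer to the linker between the two parts, but the record does not say so, and the cloning method is listed as unknown.

CD81 is a tetraspanin, a four-pass membrane protein, and the stated purpose of the construct is to serve as a tetraspanin/membrane localization marker. The fluorescent tag has a recorded excitation of 568 nm and emission of 592 nm. This makes the plasmid suited to fluorescence imaging of CD81 distribution and membrane labelling in the red channel, alone or alongside spectrally distinct fluorophores.
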