Addgene plasmid #54875: mApple-CD81-10
Purpose: Localization: Tetraspanin/Membrane, Excitation: 568, Emission: 592
Depositing lab: Michael Davidson. Depositing organization: Florida State University, Tallahassee.
Backbone
  Vector backbone: mApple
  Backbone size w/o insert (bp): 4750
  Vector type: Mammalian Expression
  Selectable markers: Neomycin (select with G418)
Growth in bacteria
  Bacterial resistance: Kanamycin, 50 μg/mL
  Growth temperature: 37°C
  Growth strain: DH5alpha
  Copy number: High Copy
Gene/Insert
  Gene/Insert name: CD81 (alt name: NM_004356)
  Species: H. sapiens (human)
  Entrez Gene: CD81 (a.k.a. CVID6, S5.7, TAPA1, TSPAN28)
  Promoter: CMV
  Tag / fusion protein: mApple (N terminal on backbone)
  Cloning method: Unknown
  Sequencing primers: 5′ CMV-F; 3′ SV40pA-R
Terms and licenses: Academic/Nonprofit Terms; Industry Terms: Not Available to Industry
Depositor comments: . Excitation = 568; Emission = 592
How to cite: mApple-CD81-10 was a gift from Michael Davidson (Addgene plasmid # 54875 ; http://n2t.net/addgene:54875 ; RRID:Addgene_54875)
